>Addgene plasmid #102841 | STAGR_gRNAScaffold_hH1 | addgene full sequence | sequence record 201863 | Addgene NGS Result
CCCATTCGACCACCAAGCGAAACATCGCATCGAGCGAGCACGTACTCGGATGGAAGCCGGTCTTGTCGAT
CAGGATGATCTGGACGAAGAGCATCAGGGGCTCGCGCCAGCCGAACTGTTCGCCAGGCTCAAGGCGAGCA
TGCCCGACGGCGAGGATCTCGTCGTGACCCATGGCGATGCCTGCTTGCCGAATATCATGGTGGAAAATGG
CCGCTTTTCTGGATTCATCGACTGTGGCCGGCTGGGTGTGGCGGACCGCTATCAGGACATAGCGTTGGCT
ACCCGTGATATTGCTGAAGAGCTTGGCGGCGAATGGGCTGACCGCTTCCTCGTGCTTTACGGTATCGCCG
CTCCCGATTCGCAGCGCATCGCCTTCTATCGCCTTCTTGACGAGTTCTTCTGAGCGGGACTCTGGGGTTC
GAAATGACCGACCAAGCGACGCCCAACCTGCCATCACGAGATTTCGATTCCACCGCCGCCTTCTATGAAA
GGTTGGGCTTCGGAATCGTTTTCCGGGACGCCGGCTGGATGATCCTCCAGCGCGGGGATCTCATGCTGGA
GTTCTTCGCCCACCCTAGGGGGAGGCTAACTGAAACACGGAAGGAGACAATACCGGAAGGAACCCGCGCT
ATGACGGCAATAAAAAGACAGAATAAAACGCACGGTGTTGGGTCGTTTGTTCATAAACGCGGGGTTCGGT
CCCAGGGCTGGCACTCTGTCGATACCCCACCGAGACCCCATTGGGGCCAATACGCCCGCGTTTCTTCCTT
TTCCCCACCCCACCCCCCAAGTTCGGGTGAAGGCCCAGGGCTCGCAGCCAACGTCGGGGCGGCAGGCCCT
GCCATAGCCTCAGGTTACTCATATATACTTTAGATTGATTTAAAACTTCATTTTTAATTTAAAAGGATCT
AGGTGAAGATCCTTTTTGATAATCTCATGACCAAAATCCCTTAACGTGAGTTTTCGTTCCACTGAGCGTC
AGACCCCGTAGAAAAGATCAAAGGATCTTCTTGAGATCCTTTTTTTCTGCGCGTAATCTGCTGCTTGCAA
ACAAAAAAACCACCGCTACCAGCGGTGGTTTGTTTGCCGGATCAAGAGCTACCAACTCTTTTTCCGAAGG
TAACTGGCTTCAGCAGAGCGCAGATACCAAATACTGTTCTTCTAGTGTAGCCGTAGTTAGGCCACCACTT
CAAGAACTCTGTAGCACCGCCTACATACCTCGCTCTGCTAATCCTGTTACCAGTGGCTGCTGCCAGTGGC
GATAAGTCGTGTCTTACCGGGTTGGACTCAAGACGATAGTTACCGGATAAGGCGCAGCGGTCGGGCTGAA
CGGGGGGTTCGTGCACACAGCCCAGCTTGGAGCGAACGACCTACACCGAACTGAGATACCTACAGCGTGA
GCTATGAGAAAGCGCCACGCTTCCCGAAGGGAGAAAGGCGGACAGGTATCCGGTAAGCGGCAGGGTCGGA
ACAGGAGAGCGCACGAGGGAGCTTCCAGGGGGAAACGCCTGGTATCTTTATAGTCCTGTCGGGTTTCGCC
ACCTCTGACTTGAGCGTCGATTTTTGTGATGCTCGTCAGGGGGGCGGAGCCTATGGAAAAACGCCAGCAA
CGCGGCCTTTTTACGGTTCCTGGCCTTTTGCTGGCCTTTTGCTCAGTTTTAGAGCTAGAAATAGCAAGTT
AAAATAAGGCTAGTCCGTTATCAACTTGAAAAAGTGGCACCGAGTCGGTGCTTTTTTTCGGTGCTTTTTT
GAACGCTGACGTCATCAACCCGCTCCAAGGAATCGCGGGCCCAGTGTCACTAGGCGGGAACACCCAGCGC
GCGTGCGCCCTGGCAGGAAGATGGCTGTGAGGGACAGGGGAGTGGCGCCCTGCAATATTTGCATGTCGCT
ATGTGTTCTGGGAAATCACCATAAACGTGAAATGTCTTTGGATTTGGGAATCTTATAAGTTCTGTATGAG
ACCACTCTTTCCCAGTGCAGTCGACGGTACCGCGGGCCCGGGATCCACCGGATCTAGATAACTGATCATA
ATCAGCCATACCACATTTGTAGAGGTTTTACTTGCTTTAAAAAACCTCCCACACCTCCCCCTGAACCTGA
AACATAAAATGAATGCAATTGTTGTTGTTAACTTGTTTATTGCAGCTTATAATGGTTACAAATAAAGCAA
TAGCATCACAAATTTCACAAATAAAGCATTTTTTTCACTGCATTCTAGTTGTGGTTTGTCCAAACTCATC
AATGTATCTTAACGCGTAAATTGTAAGCGTTAATATTTTGTTAAAATTCGCGTTAAATTTTTGTTAAATC
AGCTCATTTTTTAACCAATAGGCCGAAATCGGCAAAATCCCTTATAAATCAAAAGAATAGACCGAGATAG
GGT
[37 nt withheld, positions 2384-2420]
AAAGAACGTGGACTCCAACGTCAAAGG
[49 nt withheld, positions 2448-2496]
T
[91 nt withheld, positions 2498-2588]
G
[124 nt withheld, positions 2590-2713]
CAGGTGGCACTTTTCGGGGAAATGTGCGCGGAACCCCTATTTGTTTATTTTTCTAAATACATTCAAATAT
GTATCCGCTCATGAGACAATAACCCTGATAAATGCTTCAATAATATTGAAAAAGGAAGAGTCCTGAGGCG
GAAAGAACCAGCTGTGGAATGTGTGTCAGTTAGGGTGTGGAAAGTCCCCAGGCTCCCCAGCAGGCAGAAG
TATGCAAAGCATGCATCTCAATTAGTCAGCAACCAGGTGTGGAAAGTCCCCAGGCTCCCCAGCAGGCAGA
AGTATGCAAAGCATGCATCTCAATTAGTCAGCAACCATAGTCCCGCCCCTAACTCCGCCCATCCCGCCCC
TAACTCCGCCCAGTTCCGCCCATTCTCCGCCCCATGGCTGACTAATTTTTTTTATTTATGCAGAGGCCGA
GGCCGCCTCGGCCTCTGAGCTATTCCAGAAGTAGTGAGGAGGCTTTTTTGGAGGCCTAGGCTTTTGCAAA
GATCGATCAAGAGACAGGATGAGGATCGTTTCGCATGATTGAACAAGATGGATTGCACGCAGGTTCTCCG
GCCGCTTGGGTGGAGAGGCTATTCGGCTATGACTGGGCACAACAGACAATCGGCTGCTCTGATGCCGCCG
TGTTCCGGCTGTCAGCGCAGGGGCGCCCGGTTCTTTTTGTCAAGACCGACCTGTCCGGTGCCCTGAATGA
ACTGCAAGACGAGGCAGCGCGGCTATCGTGGCTGGCCACGACGGGCGTTCCTTGCGCAGCTGTGCTCGAC
GTTGTCACTGAAGCGGGAAGGGACTGGCTGCTATTGGGCGAAGTGCCGGGGCAGGATCTCCTGTCATCTC
ACCTTGCTCCTGCCGAGAAAGTATCCATCATGGCTGATGCAATGCGGCGGCTGCATACGCTTGATCCGGC
TACCTG
Features (pLannotate 1.2.2; 13 found; start..end, strand, type, name):
    424..576     +  CDS            ble (fragment): BLE_KLEPN - Experimental evidence at protein level: Swiss-Prot protein existence level 1. Binding protein with a strong affinity to the bleomycin family of antibiotics. Binds to CL990; an antimitotic-antibiotic compound. From Klebsiella pneumoniae.
    635..682     +  polyA_signal   HSV TK poly(A) signal: herpes simplex virus thymidine kinase polyadenylation signal (Cole and Stacy, 1985)
    773..789     -  polyA_signal   bGH poly(A) signal (fragment): bovine growth hormone polyadenylation signal
   1011..1599    +  rep_origin     ori: high-copy-number ColE1/pMB1/pBR322/pUC origin of replication
   1656..1731    +  misc_RNA       gRNA scaffold: guide RNA scaffold for the Streptococcus pyogenes CRISPR/Cas9 system
   1751..1965    +  promoter       H1 promoter: human H1 RNA promoter
   1976..2006    +  misc_feature   MCS (fragment): multiple cloning site
   2023..2107    +  CDS            large T antigen (fragment): large T antigen from SV40 (simian virus 40)
   2130..2251    +  polyA_signal   SV40 poly(A) signal: SV40 polyadenylation signal
   2285..2713    -  rep_origin     f1 ori (sequence partly withheld): f1 bacteriophage origin of replication; arrow indicates direction of (+) strand synthesis
   2740..2844    +  promoter       AmpR promoter: bla
   2846..3203    +  promoter       SV40 promoter: SV40 enhancer and early promoter
   3238..403     +  CDS            NeoR/KanR (across the origin): aminoglycoside phosphotransferase from Tn5; aph(3')-II (or nptII); confers resistance to neomycin, kanamycin, and G418 (Geneticin®)
