[The description below was written by a language model from this plasmid's Addgene catalogue record and pLannotate feature annotations shown in this document.]
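Description:
STAGR_gRNAScaffold_hH1 is a small bacterial plasmid of about 3.6 kb. It is not an expression vector in its own right. It serves as a PCR template for STAgR (string assembly gRNA cloning), a one-step method for building vectors that carry several guide RNA cassettes for multiplex CRISPR work. It is propagated in E. coli from a high-copy ColE1/pUC-type origin and selected with kanamycin. Resistance comes from the Tn5 NeoR/KanR aminoglycoside phosphotransferase gene, which sits downstream of both a bacterial AmpR (bla) promoter and the SV40 enhancer/early promoter and is followed by an HSV TK polyadenylation signal. This arrangement is typical of dual bacterial/mammalian selection backbones. An f1 origin is also annotated, along with an SV40 poly(A) signal and short fragments of ble, a bGH poly(A) signal, SV40 large T antigen and a multiple cloning site. These fragments appear to be backbone remnants with no stated function here.

The functional payload is a compact block in which the Streptococcus pyogenes Cas9 gRNA scaffold lies directly upstream of the human H1 RNA promoter, a Pol III promoter used to drive small RNAs. The order matters: an amplicon spanning scaffold then promoter supplies the 3′ end of one gRNA cassette and the promoter for the next. Presumably the spacer (targeting) sequences are introduced through primer overhangs, and the resulting pieces can then be strung together. The record lists Gibson cloning as the cloning method, which fits this kind of overlap-based assembly. No spacer sequence or Cas9 gene is annotated in the plasmid.
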