Addgene plasmid #102841: STAGR_gRNAScaffold_hH1
Purpose: Can be used as PCR template for a STAgR reaction
Depositing lab: Stefan Stricker. Depositing organization: Ludwig-Maximilians-Universitaet Muenchen (LMU). Publication: One step generation of customizable gRNA vectors for multiplex CRISPR approaches through string assembly gRNA cloning (STAgR). Breunig CT, Durovic T, Neuner AM, Baumann V, Wiesbeck MF, Koferle A, Gotz M, Ninkovic J, Stricker SH. PLoS One. 2018 Apr 27;13(4):e0196015. doi: 10.1371/journal.pone.0196015. eCollection 2018. PubMed 29702666.
Backbone
  Vector backbone: PCR Template for STAgR Reactions
  Backbone manufacturer: Stricker Lab
  Total vector size (bp): 3628
  Vector type: PCR Template for STAgR Inserts
Growth in bacteria
  Bacterial resistance: Kanamycin, 50 μg/mL
  Growth temperature: 37°C
  Growth strain: DH5alpha
  Copy number: Unknown
Gene/Insert
  Gene/Insert name: STAgR Insert gRNAScaffold_hH1
  Promoter: hH1
  Cloning method: Gibson Cloning
  Sequencing primers: 5′ GTTTTAGAGCTAGAAATAGCAAGTT; 3′ cGGTGTTTCGTCCTTT
Terms and licenses: Academic/Nonprofit Terms; Industry Terms: Not Available to Industry
How to cite: STAGR_gRNAScaffold_hH1 was a gift from Stefan Stricker (Addgene plasmid # 102841 ; http://n2t.net/addgene:102841 ; RRID:Addgene_102841)
